Addgene plasmid #172378: CVS-N2c-nl.mCherry-FlpO
Purpose: Production of RVdG-CVS-N2c viral vectors for cell-type specific trans-synaptic retrograde labeling.
Depositing lab: Yoav Ben-Simon & Peter Jonas. Depositing organization: Institute of Science and Technology Austria (I.S.T. Austria). Publication: Fast, high-throughput production of improved rabies viral vectors for specific, efficient and versatile transsynaptic retrograde labeling. Sumser A, Joesch M, Jonas P, Ben-Simon Y. Elife. 2022 Aug 30;11:e79848. doi: 10.7554/eLife.79848. PubMed 36040301.
Backbone
  Vector backbone: Rabies CVS N2c(deltaG)
  Backbone manufacturer: Matthias J. Schnell, Thomas Jefferson University
  Backbone size w/o insert (bp): 14070
  Vector type: Neurotropic virus
Growth in bacteria
  Bacterial resistance: Ampicillin, 100 μg/mL
  Growth temperature: 37°C
  Growth strain: NEB Stable
  Copy number: Low Copy
Gene/Insert
  Gene/Insert name: nuclear-localized mCherry + FlpO
  Species: Other
  Insert size (bp): 2172
  Cloning method: Restriction Enzyme; 5′ cloning site XmaI (destroyed during cloning); 3′ cloning site NheI (not destroyed)
  Sequencing primers: 5′ GGAGGTTATCCTCGGGACTGGAATCG; 3′ GCCTCTTGGATGTGAAAAAAACTATTAACATCCCTC
Terms and licenses: Academic/Nonprofit Terms; Industry Terms: Not Available to Industry
Depositor comments: Please visit https://doi.org/10.1101/2021.12.23.474014 for bioRxiv preprint.
How to cite: CVS-N2c-nl.mCherry-FlpO was a gift from Yoav Ben-Simon & Peter Jonas (Addgene plasmid # 172378 ; http://n2t.net/addgene:172378 ; RRID:Addgene_172378)
