[The description below was written by a language model from this plasmid's Addgene catalogue record and pLannotate feature annotations shown in this document.]
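Description:
CVS-N2c-nl.mCherry-FlpO is a full-length cDNA genome plasmid for rescuing glycoprotein-deleted rabies virus of the CVS-N2c strain (RVdG-CVS-N2c), catalogued as a neurotropic virus vector. The roughly 16.2 kb plasmid is maintained in E. coli under ampicillin selection (AmpR with its bla promoter). It carries a ColE1/pUC-type origin, although the repository lists it as low copy, along with an f1 origin and remnants of lac/lacZα cloning-vector sequence.

The viral cassette encodes the rabies N, P, M and L genes in their natural order. The G gene position between M and L is occupied by a 2.2 kb insert: mCherry followed by three tandem SV40 nuclear localization signals, then a separate FLPo recombinase coding sequence. The feature table does not annotate what lies between the two reading frames, so how they are separately expressed is not stated in the record. Upstream of the genome sit a CMV enhancer/promoter and a T7 promoter followed by a hammerhead ribozyme fragment. Downstream are an HDV ribozyme and a T7 terminator. This arrangement lets either polymerase transcribe the genome-length RNA, with ribozyme self-cleavage trimming it to precise viral termini, which are required for encapsidation and replication. Short hits annotated as an HIV-1 LTR fragment and a SET1 tag fragment are probably incidental matches.

Because the genome lacks G, the recovered virus can spread only from cells supplied with glycoprotein in trans. This restricts transfer to presynaptic partners of defined starter cells. According to the record, the plasmid is used to produce vectors for cell-type-specific trans-synaptic retrograde labeling. Infected neurons are marked with nuclear red fluorescence and express FlpO, which can recombine FRT-flanked alleles or Flp-dependent constructs.
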