Features (pLannotate 1.2.2; 26 found; start..end, strand, type, name):
     71..1420    +  CDS            N: NCAP_RABVH - Experimental evidence at protein level: Swiss-Prot protein existence level 1. Encapsidates the genome in a ratio of one protein N per nine ribonucleotides, protecting it from nucleases. If expressed without protein P it binds non-specifically RNA and therefore can bind it's own mRNA. Interaction with protein P abolishes any non-specific RNA binding, and prevents phosphorylation. The soluble N-P complex encapsidates specifically the genomic RNA, with protein N protecting the genome like a pearl necklace. The encapsidated genomic RNA is termed the nucleocapsid (NC) and serves as tem
   1514..2404    +  CDS            P: PHOSP_RABVC - Experimental evidence at protein level: Swiss-Prot protein existence level 1. Non catalytic polymerase cofactor and regulatory protein that plays a role in viral transcription and replication. Stabilizes the RNA polymerase L to the N-RNA template and binds the soluble protein N, preventing it from encapsidating non-genomic RNA. Also inhibits host IFN-alpha and IFN-beta signaling by binding and retaining phosphorylated STAT1 in the cytoplasm or by inhibiting the DNA binding of STAT1 in the nucleus. Might be involved, through interaction with host dynein, in intracellular microtubu
   2496..3101    +  CDS            M: MATRX_RABVH - Experimental evidence at protein level: Swiss-Prot protein existence level 1. Plays a major role in assembly, budding and uncoating of virion after membrane fusion. Completely covers the ribonucleoprotein coil and keep it in condensed bullet-shaped form. Inhibits viral transcription and stimulates replication. Plays a major role in early induction of TRAIL-mediated apoptosis in infected neurons. From Rabies virus (strain HEP-Flury) (RABV).
   3325..4032    +  CDS            mCherry: mCherry is a basic (constitutively fluorescent) red fluorescent protein published in 2004, derived from Discosoma sp.. It is reported to be a very rapidly-maturing monomer with low acid sensitivity.
   4048..4068    +  CDS            SV40 NLS: nuclear localization signal of SV40 (simian virus 40) large T antigen
   4072..4092    +  CDS            SV40 NLS: nuclear localization signal of SV40 (simian virus 40) large T antigen
   4096..4116    +  CDS            SV40 NLS: nuclear localization signal of SV40 (simian virus 40) large T antigen
   4225..5496    +  CDS            FLPo: nuclear-targeted site-specific recombinase FLPo is a mouse codon-optimized fusion between the SV40 nuclear localization signal and a thermostable version of the Saccharomyces cerevisiae site-specific recombinase FLP. Recombination occurs at FRT sequences.
   6027..12407   +  CDS            L: L_RABVH - Experimental evidence at protein level: Swiss-Prot protein existence level 1. RNA-directed RNA polymerase that catalyzes the replication of viral genomic RNA. The template is composed of the viral RNA tightly encapsidated by the nucleoprotein (N). The replicase mode is dependent on intracellular N protein concentration. In this mode, the polymerase replicates the whole viral genome without recognizing transcriptional signals, and the replicated genome is not caped or polyadenylated. From Rabies virus (strain HEP-Flury) (RABV).
  12539..12631   +  ncRNA          HDV ribozyme: Accession: RF00094 - Hepatitis delta virus ribozyme
  12638..12687   +  CDS            SET1 (fragment): solubility-enhancement tag derived from T7 phage gene 10B
  12695..12742   +  terminator     T7 terminator: transcription terminator for bacteriophage T7 RNA polymerase
  12792..12814   -  protein_bind   lac operator (fragment): The lac repressor binds to the lac operator to inhibit transcription in E. coli. This inhibition can be relieved by adding lactose or isopropyl-β-D-thiogalactopyranoside (IPTG). lac repressor encoded by lacI
  12818..12848   -  promoter       lac promoter: promoter for the E. coli lac operon
  12863..12884   -  protein_bind   CAP binding site: CAP binding activates transcription in the presence of cAMP. E. coli catabolite activator protein
  12897..12989   -  CDS            lacI (fragment): lac repressor; lacI; The lac repressor binds to the lac operator to inhibit transcription in E. coli. This inhibition can be relieved by adding lactose or isopropyl-β-D-thiogalactopyranoside (IPTG).
  13172..13760   -  rep_origin     ori: high-copy-number ColE1/pMB1/pBR322/pUC origin of replication
  13931..14791   -  CDS            AmpR: β-lactamase; bla; confers resistance to ampicillin, carbenicillin, and related antibiotics
  14792..14896   -  promoter       AmpR promoter: bla
  14923..15281   +  rep_origin     f1 ori (sequence partly withheld): f1 bacteriophage origin of replication; arrow indicates direction of (+) strand synthesis
  15383..15538   -  CDS            lacZα (fragment): LacZα fragment of β-galactosidase; lacZ fragment
  15606..15909   +  enhancer       CMV enhancer: human cytomegalovirus immediate early enhancer
  15910..16113   +  promoter       CMV promoter: human cytomegalovirus (CMV) immediate early promoter
  16109..16142   +  LTR            5' LTR (truncated) (fragment): truncated 5' long terminal repeat (LTR) from HIV-1
  16158..16176   +  promoter       T7 promoter: promoter for bacteriophage T7 RNA polymerase
  16202..16227   +  misc_RNA       sTRSV HHRz (fragment): hammerhead ribozyme from the tobacco ringspot virus satellite RNA (Khvorova et al., 2003)
>Addgene plasmid #172378 | CVS-N2c-nl.mCherry-FlpO | addgene full sequence | sequence record 343808 | Addgene NGS Result
ACGCTTAACAACAAAACCAGAGAAGAAAAAGACAGCGTCAATTGCAAAGCAAAAATGTAACACCCCTACA
ATGGATGCCGACAAGATTGTGTTCAAAGTCAATAATCAGGTGGTCTCTTTGAAGCCTGAGATTATCGTGG
ATCAATATGAGTACAAGTACCCTGCCATCAAGGATTTGAAAAAGCCTTGTATCACCCTAGGGAAAGCCCC
CGACTTGAACAAAGCATACAAATCAGTTTTATCAGGCATGAATGCCGCCAAACTTGATCCGGATGATGTA
TGCTCCTACTTGGCAGCAGCAATGCAGTTCTTTGAGGGGACATGTCCGGAAGACTGGACCAGCTATGGAA
TCCTGATTGCACGAAAAGGAGATAGGATCACCCCAAACTCTCTAGTGGAGATAAAGCGTACTGATGTAGA
AGGGAATTGGGCTCTGACAGGAGGCATGGAATTGACAAGGGACCCCACTGTCTCTGAACATGCATCTTTA
GTCGGTCTTCTCCTGAGTCTGTACAGGTTGAGCAAAATATCAGGACAGAACACTGGTAACTATAAGACAA
ACATTGCAGATAGGATAGAGCAGATTTTCGAGACAGCACCTTTTGTTAAGATCGTGGAACACCATACCCT
AATGACAACTCACAAGATGTGTGCTAATTGGAGTACTATACCGAACTTCAGATTTTTGGCCGGAACCTAC
GACATGTTTTTCTCACGGATTGAGCATCTATATTCGGCAATCAGAGTGGGCACAGTCGTCACCGCTTATG
AAGACTGCTCAGGACTGGTATCGTTTACAGGGTTCATAAAGCAGATCAATCTCACCGCAAGGGAAGCAAT
ACTATATTTCTTCCACAAGAACTTTGAGGAAGAGATAAGAAGAATGTTCGAGCCAGGGCAAGAGACAGCT
GTTCCTCACTCTTATTTCATCCACTTCCGTTCACTAGGCTTGAGTGGGAAGTCTCCTTATTCATCGAATG
CTGTCGGTCATGTGTTCAATCTCATTCACTTTGTTGGATGCTACATGGGTCAAGTCAGATCTCTAAATGC
GACGGTTATTGCTGCATGTGCCCCTCATGAGATGTCTGTTCTAGGGGGCTATTTGGGAGAGGAATTCTTC
GGAAAAGGGACATTTGAAAGAAGGTTCTTCAGAGACGAGAAAGAACTTCAAGAATATGAGGCGGCTGAAC
TAACAAAGTCCGACGTGGCACTGGCAGATGACGGAACCGTCAACTCTGATGACGAGGACTATTTCTCTGG
TGAAACCAGAAGTCCAGAAGCTGTCTATACTCGAATCATGATGAATGGAGGTCGACTGAAGAGATCTCAT
ATACGGAGATATGTCTCAGTCAGTTCCAATCATCAAGCCCGTCCAAACTCATTCGCCGAATTTTTAAACA
AGACGTATTCGAATGACTCATAAGGAGTTGATTGACAGGGTGCCAGAAATCTATAGATTGTATATATCCA
TCATGAAAAAAACTAACACTCCTCCTTTCAAACCATCCCAAATATGAGCAAGATCTTTGTTAATCCGAGT
GCAATCAGAGCCGGTCTGGCCGATCTTGAGATGGCCGAAGAGACTGTTGATCTGATCAACAGAAACATAG
AAGACAATCAGGCTCATCTCCAGGGAGAACCCATAGAAGTGGACAACCTCCCTGAGGACATGAAGCGACT
TCACCTGGACGATGAAAAATCGTCCAACCTTGGTGAGATGGTTAGGGTGGGAGAAGGCAAGTATCGAGAG
GACTTTCAGATGGATGAGGGAGAGGACCCCAACCTCCTGTTCCAATCGTACCTGGATAATGTTGGAGTCC
AAATAGTCAGACAAATGAGGTCAGGAGAGAGATTCCTCAAGATATGGTCACAGACCGTAGAGGAAATTGT
ATCCTATGTCACGGTCAACTTTCCTAACCCTCCAAGAAGGTCTTCGGAGGATAAATCAACCCAGACTACT
GGCAGAGAGCTCAAGAAGGAGACAACGTCTGCTTTCTCTCAGAGAGAAAGCCAACCTTCGAAAGCTAGGA
TGGTGGCTCAAGTTGCCCCTGGTCCTCCAGCCCTTGAATGGTCAGCCACCAATGAAGAAGATGATCTATC
AGTAGAGGCTGAGATCGCTCATCAGATTGCTGAAAGCTTTTCCAAGAAGTACAAGTTTCCCTCCCGATCT
TCAGGAATATTCTTGTATAATTTTGAGCAACTGAAGATGAACCTTGATGACATAGTTAAAGAGGCAAAAA
ATGTACCGGGCGTGACCCGTCTGGCCCATGATGGATCCAAAATCCCCCTGAGATGCGTACTGGGATGGGT
CGCTTTGGCTAATTCCAAAAAATTCCAATTACTAGTCGAGGCTGACAAGCTAAGCAAAATCATGCAAGAT
GATTTGAATCGCTATACATCCTGCTAACCGAGTTTTCGAACTCAGTCCCTCCAGATAATGAAAACTGAGA
TGTTATGGAGTAGACATGAAAAAAACAGGCAACACCACTGATAAAATGAACGTTCTACGCAAGATAGTGA
AAAAATGTAGGGATGAGGACACTCAAAAGCCCTCTCCTGTGTCAGCCCCTCCGTATGACGATGACCTGTG
GCTTCCACCTCCTGAATATGTCCCGCTGAAAGAACTCACAAGCAAGAAGAACATGAGGAACTTTTGTGTC
AACGGGGAGGTTAAAGCGTGTAGCCCAAATGGTTACTCATTCAGGATTTTGCGGCACATTCTGAGATCAT
TCAACGAGATATACTCTGGGAATCATAGGATGATTGGGTTAGTCAAAATTGTTGTTGGACTAGCTTTATC
AGGAGCTCCAGTACCTGAGGGCATGAACTGGGTATACAAATTGAGGAGAACCCTTATATTCCAGTGGGCT
GATTCCAGGGGCCCTCTTGAAGGGGAGGAGTTAGATTACTCTCAAGAGATCACTTGGGATGATGATACTG
AATTCGTCGGATTGCAAATAAGAGTGAGCGCAAGACAATGTCATATTCAAGGCAGGATCTGGTGTATCAA
CACGAACTCGAGGGCATGTCAACTATGGTCTGACATGTCTCTTCAGACACAAAGGTCTGAAGAGGACAAA
GACTCTTCTCTGCTTCTAGAATAATCAGATTATATCCTGCAAGTGTATCACTTGTTTACCTCTGGAGGAG
AGAGCATACAGGCTTGACTCCGATCCTTGGGAGCAATAGAACAAAAAAACACACGTTATGGTGCCGTTAA
ATCGCTGCATTTTATCAAAGTCAAGTTGATAACCTTTACATTTTGAGCCTCTTGGATGTGAAAAAAACTA
TTAACATCCCTCAAAAGACCCCGGTAAAGCCACCATGGTGAGCAAGGGCGAGGAGGATAACATGGCCATC
ATCAAGGAGTTCATGCGCTTCAAGGTGCACATGGAGGGCTCCGTGAACGGCCACGAGTTCGAGATCGAGG
GCGAGGGCGAGGGCCGCCCCTACGAGGGCACCCAGACCGCCAAGCTGAAGGTGACCAAGGGTGGCCCCCT
GCCCTTCGCCTGGGACATCCTGTCCCCTCAGTTCATGTACGGCTCCAAGGCCTACGTGAAGCACCCCGCC
GACATCCCCGACTACTTGAAGCTGTCCTTCCCCGAGGGCTTCAAGTGGGAGCGCGTGATGAACTTCGAGG
ACGGCGGCGTGGTGACCGTGACCCAGGACTCCTCCCTGCAGGACGGCGAGTTCATCTACAAGGTGAAGCT
GCGCGGCACCAACTTCCCCTCCGACGGCCCCGTAATGCAGAAGAAGACCATGGGCTGGGAGGCCTCCTCC
GAGCGGATGTACCCCGAGGACGGCGCCCTGAAGGGCGAGATCAAGCAGAGGCTGAAGCTGAAGGACGGCG
GCCACTACGACGCTGAGGTCAAGACCACCTACAAGGCCAAGAAGCCCGTGCAGCTGCCCGGCGCCTACAA
CGTCAACATCAAGTTGGACATCACCTCCCACAACGAGGACTACACCATCGTGGAACAGTACGAACGCGCC
GAGGGCCGCCACTCCACCGGCGGCATGGACGAGCTGTACAAGAGATCTCGAGCTGATCCAAAAAAGAAGA
GAAAGGTAGATCCAAAAAAGAAGAGAAAGGTAGATCCAAAAAAGAAGAGAAAGGTAGGATCCAGATAACT
GATCATAATCAGCCATACCACATTTGGAATTCGTCGAGGGGGCGCGCCGCTAGACATGAAAAAAACTAAC
ACTCCTCCGGTACCGGATCCCACCATGAGCCAGTTCGACATCCTGTGCAAGACCCCCCCCAAGGTGCTGG
TGCGGCAGTTCGTGGAGAGATTCGAGAGGCCCAGCGGCGAGAAGATCGCCAGCTGTGCCGCCGAGCTGAC
CTACCTGTGCTGGATGGTCACCCACAACGGCACCGCCATCAAGAGGGCCACCTTCATGAGCTACAACACC
ATCATCAGCAACAGCCTGAGCTTCGACATCGTGAACAAGAGCCTGCAGTTCAAGTACAAGACCCAGAAGG
CCACCATCCTGGAGGCCAGCCTGAAGAAGCTGATCCCCGCCTGGGAGTTCACCATCATCCCTTACAACGG
CCAGAAGCACCAGAGCGACATCACCGACATCGTGTCCAGCCTGCAGCTGCAGTTCGAGAGCAGCGAGGAG
GCCGACAAGGGCAACAGCCACAGCAAGAAGATGCTGAAGGCCCTGCTGTCCGAGGGCGAGAGCATCTGGG
AGATCACCGAGAAGATCCTGAACAGCTTCGAGTACACCAGCAGGTTCACCAAGACCAAGACCCTGTACCA
GTTCCTGTTCCTGGCCACATTCATCAACTGCGGCAGGTTCAGCGACATCAAGAACGTGGACCCCAAGAGC
TTCAAGCTGGTGCAGAACAAGTACCTGGGCGTGATCATTCAGTGCCTGGTGACCGAGACCAAGACAAGCG
TGTCCAGGCACATCTACTTTTTCAGCGCCAGAGGCAGGATCGACCCCCTGGTGTACCTGGACGAGTTCCT
GAGGAACAGCGAGCCCGTGCTGAAGAGAGTGAACAGGACCGGCAACAGCAGCAGCAACAAGCAGGAGTAC
CAGCTGCTGAAGGACAACCTGGTGCGCAGCTACAACAAGGCCCTGAAGAAGAACGCCCCCTACCCCATCT
TCGCTATCAAGAACGGCCCTAAGAGCCACATCGGCAGGCACCTGATGACCAGCTTTCTGAGCATGAAGGG
CCTGACCGAGCTGACAAACGTGGTGGGCAACTGGAGCGACAAGAGGGCCTCCGCCGTGGCCAGGACCACC
TACACCCACCAGATCACCGCCATCCCCGACCACTACTTCGCCCTGGTGTCCAGGTACTACGCCTACGACC
CCATCAGCAAGGAGATGATCGCCCTGAAGGACGAGACCAACCCCATCGAGGAGTGGCAGCACATCGAGCA
GCTGAAGGGCAGCGCCGAGGGCAGCATCAGATACCCCGCCTGGAACGGCATCATCAGCCAGGAGGTGCTG
GACTACCTGAGCAGCTACATCAACAGGCGGATCTGAGCTAGCGGCGCCTAGCCGGTCATCCTTTTGACGA
TTCCAGTCCCGAGGATAACCTCCTCTCGGGATTGGGGGGAATCTTTGGATCCAGTAGTCCTCCTTGAACT
CCGTCCAACAGGGCAGATTCAAGAGTCATAAGACTTTCATTAATCATTTCAGTTGATCAGACATGGTCGT
GTAGATTCTCTTAATACGGGAGATCTTCTAGCAGTTTCAGTGACCAACGGTGCTTTCATTCTCCAGGAAC
TGATACCAAAGGTTGTGGACAGGCCAAGGGGTACTTCGGATGACTCTGTGCTTGGGCACAGAAAGAGGTC
GTAGTGTGCCCCCCGATAGCGGACTCGACATGAATCAACTAAGAAAGGCAATCTGCCTCCCATGATGGAC
ATAAGCAATAGTTCACAACCATCTTGCATCTCAGTGAAGTGTACATAACTATTGAGGGCTGGGTCATCTA
AGCATTTCAGTCGAGAAAAAAACTGTAGACCAAAAGAACAACTAGCAACACTTCTCATCCAGAGACCCAT
ATCAAGATGCTAGATCCGGGAGAGGTTTATGATGACCCTATTGATCCAATTGAGTCAGAGGCTGAACCCA
GAGGAACCCCCACTGTCCCCAACATCTTGAGGAACTCCGACTACAATCTCAATTCTCCTTTGATAGAGGA
TCCTGCCAAACTAATGTTAGAATGGTTGAAGACAGGGAACAGACCTTATCGGATGACTTTGACAGACAAT
TGCTCCAGGTCTTACAAAGTTTTGAAAGATTATTTCAAGAAAGTAGATTTGGGTTCTCTCAAAGTGGGCG
GAACTGCTGCACAGTCAATGGTTTCTCTCTGGTTGTGTGGTGCCCACTCTGAATCAAACAGGAGCCGGAG
ATGTATAACCGACTTGGCCCATTTCTATTCCAAGTCATCCCCCATAGAGAAGCTATTGAATTGTACGCTA
GGAAACAGAGGCCTGAGAATCCCACCAGAGGGGGTGTTAAATTGCCTCGAGAGGGTCAATTATGACAAGG
CATTTGGGAGGTATCTGGCCAACACGTATTCCTCTTACTTGTTTTTCCATGTAATCACCTTATACATGAA
TGCCTTAGACTGGGAAGAGGAAAAGACCATCCTGGCATTATGGAAAGATATAACCTCAGTGGATACCGAG
AAGGACTTGGTCAAATTCAAAGATCAAATATGGGGACTGTTGATTGTGACAAAGGACTTTGTTTACTCTC
AGAGTTCAAACTGTCTTTTTGACAGAAACTACACACTGATGCTAAAGGATCTTTTCTTGTCTCGATTCAA
CTCCTTAATGATTCTGCTTTCTCCCCCTGAGCCCCGATACTCAGATGACTTAATATCTCAGCTGTGCCAG
CTATACATCGCTGGGGATCAAGTCTTGTCCATGTGTGGGAACTCCGGCTATGAAGTCATCAAAATATTGG
AGCCATATGTCGTGAACAGTTTGGTCCAGAGGGCAGAGAAGTTTAGGCCTCTCATCCACCCCTTGGGAGA
CTTTCCTATGTTCATAAAAGACAAGGTGAATCAACTTGAAGGGACTTTTGGTCCCAGTGCAAAGAGGTTT
TTTAGGGTTTTAGATCAATTCGACAACATACATGACTTAGTATTTGTGTATGGCTGTTACAGACATTGGG
GGCACCCCTATATAGATTATCGGAAGGGTCTGTCGAAACTATATGATCAAGTTCACATTAAGAAAGTAAT
AGATAAGTCCTACCAGGAGTGTTTAGCAAGTGACTTGGCCAGAAGGATCCTCAGATGGGGATTTGACAAG
TACTCCAAATGGTATCTAGATTCGAGATTCCTTGCCCGAGACCACCCCTTGACTCCTTATGTCAAGACCC
AAACATGGCCACCCAAACATATAGTAGACTTGGTGGGGGACACATGGCATAAGCTCCCGATCACGCAGAT
CTTTGAAATTCCTGAATCAATGGACCCGTCAGAGATACTGGATGACAAATCACATTCTTTCACCAGAACA
AGGTTAGCTTCTTGGCTGTCAGAGAACCGAGGGGGGCCTGTTCCTAGCGAGAAGGTCATTATCACGGCCC
TGTCTAAGCCACCTGTCAATCCCCGAGAGTTTTTGAAATCTATAGACCTCGGAGGATTGCCAGATGAGGA
TTTGATAATTGGCCTCAAACCAAAGGAACGGGAGTTGAAGATCGAGGGCCGATTCTTTGCTCTAATGTCA
TGGAATCTAAGATTATATTTTGTCATCACCGAAAAGCTCTTGGCCAACTACATTTTGCCACTTTTTGACG
CACTGACTATGACAGACAACCTGAACAAGGTGTTCAAAAAGTTGATCGACAGGGTCACCGGGCAAGGGCT
TTTGGACTATTCTAGGGTCACATACGCATTTCACCTGGACTATGAGAAATGGAACAATCATCAAAGATTG
GAGTCAACAGAGGATGTATTCTCTGTCCTAGATCAGGTGTTTGGATTGAAGAGGGTGTTTTCTAGAACAC
ACGAGTTTTTTCAGAAGTCCTGGATCTATTATTCAGACAGATCAGACCTCATTGGGTTATGGGAGGACCA
AATATATTGCTTGGATATGTCTAACGGCCCAACCTGCTGGAATGGCCAAGATGGCGGGCTAGAGGGCTTG
CGGCAGAAGGGCTGGAGTCTAGTCAGTTTATTAATGATAGATAGAGAATCTCAAACCAGGAACACAAGAA
CCAAGATACTAGCTCAAGGAGACAACCAGGTTCTGTGTCCTACATACATGTTGTCACCGGGATTGTCTCA
AGAGGGGCTTCTCTATGAGTTAGAGAGCATATCAAGGAATGCACTCTCAATATACCGAGCTATCGAGGAA
GGAGCATCTAAGCTGGGGCTGATCATCAAGAAGGAAGAGACCATGTGTAGTTATGACTTTCTCATATATG
GGAAGACCCCCTTATTTCGAGGCAACATATTGGTGCCTGAATCCAAAAGATGGGCCCGAGTCTCTTGCAT
CTCTAACGACCAAATAGTCAACCTCGCCAATATAATGTCGACAGTATCCACCAATGCGCTGACAGTGGCA
CAACACTCTCAATCTCTGATCAAACCTATGAGGGATTTTCTGCTCATGTCAGTACAGGCAGTTTTCCACT
ACCTGTTGTTTAGCCCAATCCTAAAAGGCAGAGTTTATAAGATTCTGAGTGCTGAAGGGGAGAGCTTTCT
CCTAGCCATGTCGCGGATAATCTACCTAGATCCTTCTTTGGGAGGGGTGTCTGGAATGTCTCTCGGGAGG
TTCCATATACGTCAGTTCTCAGACCCTGTCTCTGAAGGGTTGTCATTCTGGAGAGAGATCTGGTTAGGCT
CTCATGAGTCCTGGATTCACGCGTTGTGTCAGGAGGCCGGGAACCCCGATCTTGGAGAGAGAACACTCGA
GAGCTTCACTCGCCTTTTAGAAGATCCTACTACCTTAAATATCAAAGGAGGGGCCAGCCCTACCATTCTA
CTCAAGGATGCTATCAGAAAGGCTCTGTACGACGAGGTGGACAAGGTGGAAAATTCAGAGTTTCGAGAGG
CAATCCTGCTGTCCAAGACCCATAGAGATAACTTTATACTCTTTTTAAAATCTGTTGAGCCTCTGTTCCC
TCGATTTCTCAGTGAGCTCTTCAGTTCGTCTTTCTTGGGAATACCGGAGTCAATCATTGGACTGATACAA
AACTCCCGGACAATAAGAAGGCAGTTTAGAAAGAGTCTCTCAAGAACTTTAGAAGAGTCCTTCTACAACT
CAGAGATCCACGGGATTAATCGGATAACCCAGACACCTCAAAGGGTCGGAAGGGTGTGGCCTTGCTCTTC
AGAGAGGGCAGATCTACTTAGGGAGATCTCTTGGGGGAGGAAAGTGGTAGGCACGACAGTTCCTCACCCT
TCCGAGATGTTGGAGTTGTTTCCCAAATCCTCCATTTCCTGCACTTGTGGAGCAACAGGGGGAGGCAATC
CTAGAGTCTCTGTATCAGTACTCCCGTCCTTCGATCAGTCATTTTTCTCACGGGGCCCCCTAAAGGGATA
CTTGGGCTCGTCCACCTCCATGTCAACCCAGCTATTCCATGCATGGGAAAAAGTCACTAATGTTCATGTG
GTGAAAAGGGCTCTATCGTTAAAAGAATCTATAAACTGGTTCATCAATAGGAATTCCAATTTGGCTCAAA
CTCTAATTGGAAACATCATGTCTCTGACAGGCCCTGATTTCCCTCTAGAAGAGGCCCCTGTTTTCAAACG
GACAGGGTCAGCCTTGCATAGGTTCAAGTCTGCCAGATACAGCGAAGGAGGGTATTCTTCTGTTTGCCCT
AACCTTCTCTCCCATATCTCTGTTAGTACAGACACTATGTCTGATTTGACCCAAAACGGGAAGAACTATG
ATTTCATGTTTCAGCCATTGATGCTTTATGCGCAAACATGGACATCGGAACTGGTACAGAGGGATACAAG
ACTTAGAGACTCCACGTTTCACTGGCACCTTCGGTGCAACAGATGTGTGAGGCCCATTGATGATATAACA
CTGGAAACTTCTCAGATCTTCGAGTTCCCGGATGTGTCAAAAAGGATATCCAGGATGGTTTCTGGAGCTG
TCCCTCAATTTCAGAAGCTTCCTGATATCCGTCTAAGACCAGGTGATTTTGAATCCCTAAGTGGTAGAGA
AAAGTCTCGCCATATAGGGTCAGCTCAGGGGCTCTTATACTCAATCTTAGTAGCAATTCACGACTCAGGA
TACAATGATGGGACCATCTTCCCTGTCAACATATACGGCAAAGTTTCCCCCAGAGACTATTTGAGAGGGC
TTGCAAGAGGGATCTTGATAGGGTCCTCGATTTGCTTCTTGACACGAATGACAAATATTAACATTAACAG
ACCTCTTGAATTGATCTCAGGGGTAATTTCCTATATTCTCCTGAGGCTGGATAATCATCCCTCTCTGTAT
ATAATGCTTAGAGAACCGTCTCTTAGAGGAGAAATATTCTCTATCCCTCAGAAAATCCCCGCCGCTTACC
CAACCACTATGAGAGAAGGCAACAGATCGATTTTGTGTTACCTCCAACACGTGCTACGCTATGAGCGAGA
GGCAATCACGGCGTCCCCGGAGAATGACTGGCTGTGGATCTTCTCAGACTTCAGAAGTGTGAAAATGACG
TACTTGACCCTCATTACCTACCAGTCTCACCTCCTACTCCAGAGGGTTGAGAGAAACTTGTCTAAGAGTA
TGAGAGCTACTCTGCGACAAATGAGTTCCTTAATGAGGCAAGTGCTGGGTGGGCACGGAGAAGATACCTT
GGAGTCAGACGATGACATTCAACGATTACTAAAAGACTCTTTGCGAAAGACAAGGTGGGTGGATCAAGAG
GTGCGCCATGCAGCTAGAACCATGAATGGAGATTACAGCCCCGACAAGAAAGTATCCCACAAGGCAGGAT
GTTCAGAATGGGTCTGCTCTGCTCAACAGATTGCCGTCTCCACCTCAGCCAACCCGGCCCCTGTCTCAGA
GCTTGACATTAGGGCCCTCTCTAAGAGGTTTCAAAACCCCTTGATCTCGGGCCTGAGAGTGGTTCAGTGG
GCAACCGGTGCCCATTATAAGCTTAAGCCTATTCTAGATGATCTAAATGTTTTCCCATCTCTCTGTCTTG
TAATTGGAGACGGGTCAGGGGGAATATCAAGGGCAGTTCTCAACATGTTTCCAGATTCTAAGCTTGTGTT
CAACAGCCTATTGGAGGTGAATGATCTGATGGCTTCCGGAACACATCCACTGCCTCCTTCAGCAATCATG
AGTGGAGGAGATGACATCATCTCCAGAGTGATAGACTTTGACTCAATATGGGAGAAACCGTCCGACCTGA
GGAACTCGGCCACCTGGAGATACTTCCAGTCGGTTCAAAAACAGGTCAACATGTCGTATGACCTCATTAT
TTGTGATGCAGAAGTTACTGATATTGCATCTATCAACCGGATAACTCTGTTGATGTCTGATTTCGCATTG
TCTATAGATGGACCACTTTATCTGGTCTTCAAAACTTACGGGACTATGCTAGTAAACCCGGACTATAAAG
CTATTCAACATCTGTCAAGAGCGTTCCCTTCGGTCACAGGGTTTGTAACCCAAGTAACTTCATCCTTTTC
TTCTGAGCTATACCTCCGGTTCTCTAAACGAGGAAAGTTTTTCAGGGACGCCGAGTACTTGACCTCTTCC
ACCCTTCGAGAGATGAGCCTTGTGTTGTTCAATTGCAGCAGCCCCAAAAGTGAGATGCAGAGAGCTCGTT
CCTTAAACTATCAAGACCTGGTAAGGGGATTTCCTGAAGAGATCATATCAAATCCTTACAACGAAATGAT
CATAACTCTGATTGACAATGATGTAGAGTCCTTCCTAGTCCACAAGATGGTGGATGATCTTGAGCTACAG
AGGGGAACTCTGTCTAAAGTGGCTATCATTATATCCATCATGATCGTTTTTTCCAATAGAGTCTTCAACA
TTTCCAAACCTTTGACTGACCCCTTGTTCTACCCCCCATCTGATCCTAAAATCCTGAGGCACTTCAACAT
ATGTTGCAGTACTATGATGTATCTATCTACCGCTTTAGGCGACGTCCCTAACTTCGCAAGACTTCATGAC
CTGTATAACAGACCTATAACTTGTTACTTCAGAAAACAAGTTATTCGAGGGAATATTTATCTATCTTGGA
GTTGGTCCGATGATACCCCAGTGTTCAAGAGAGTAGCCTGTAATTCTAGCTTGAGTCTGTCATCTCACTG
GATCAGGTTGATCTACAAGATAGTGAAGACTACCAGACTCATTGGCAGCATAAAAGACCTATCAGGAGAG
GTAGAACGACATCTTCATGGGTATAACAGATGGATCACCCTCGAGGATATCCGATCTAGATCATCCCTAC
TAGATTACAGTTGTTTGTAAGCCGGATATTACCGAAAGCCTGTGCATGCTAAAATTCTTGTATGATGCAT
CTTGAAAAAAACAAGATCTTGAATCCGGACCTCTGGTTGTTTGATTGTTTTTTCCATCTTTATTGTTTTT
TTGTTAAGCGTGGGTCGGCATGGCATCTCCACCTCCTCGCGGTCCGACCTGGGCATCCGAAGGAGGACGC
ACGTCCACTCGGATGGCTAAGGGAGGGCGGGGATCCGGCTGCTAACAAAGCCCGAAAGGAAGCTGAGTTG
GCTGCTGCCACCGCTGAGCAATAACTAGCATAACCCCTTGGGGCCTCTAAACGGGTCTTGAGGGGTTTTT
TGCTGAAAGTCGCGCTTGGCGTAATCATGGTCATAGCTGTTTCCTGTGTGAAATTGTTATCCGCTCACAA
TTCCACACAACATACGAGCCGGAAGCATAAAGTGTAAAGCCTGGGGTGCCTAATGAGTGAGCTAACTCAC
ATTAATTGCGTTGCGCTCACTGCCCGCTTTCCAGTCGGGAAACCTGTCGTGCCAGCTGCATTAATGAATC
GGCCAACGCGCGGGGAGAGGCGGTTTGCGTATTGGGCGCTCTTCCGCTTCCTCGCTCACTGACTCGCTGC
GCTCGGTCGTTCGGCTGCGGCGAGCGGTATCAGCTCACTCAAAGGCGGTAATACGGTTATCCACAGAATC
AGGGGATAACGCAGGAAAGAACATGTGAGCAAAAGGCCAGCAAAAGGCCAGGAACCGTAAAAAGGCCGCG
TTGCTGGCGTTTTTCCATAGGCTCCGCCCCCCTGACGAGCATCACAAAAATCGACGCTCAAGTCAGAGGT
GGCGAAACCCGACAGGACTATAAAGATACCAGGCGTTTCCCCCTGGAAGCTCCCTCGTGCGCTCTCCTGT
TCCGACCCTGCCGCTTACCGGATACCTGTCCGCCTTTCTCCCTTCGGGAAGCGTGGCGCTTTCTCATAGC
TCACGCTGTAGGTATCTCAGTTCGGTGTAGGTCGTTCGCTCCAAGCTGGGCTGTGTGCACGAACCCCCCG
TTCAGCCCGACCGCTGCGCCTTATCCGGTAACTATCGTCTTGAGTCCAACCCGGTAAGACACGACTTATC
GCCACTGGCAGCAGCCACTGGTAACAGGATTAGCAGAGCGAGGTATGTAGGCGGTGCTACAGAGTTCTTG
AAGTGGTGGCCTAACTACGGCTACACTAGAAGAACAGTATTTGGTATCTGCGCTCTGCTGAAGCCAGTTA
CCTTCGGAAAAAGAGTTGGTAGCTCTTGATCCGGCAAACAAACCACCGCTGGTAGCGGTGGTTTTTTTGT
TTGCAAGCAGCAGATTACGCGCAGAAAAAAAGGATCTCAAGAAGATCCTTTGATCTTTTCTACGGGGTCT
GACGCTCAGTGGAACGAAAACTCACGTTAAGGGATTTTGGTCATGAGATTATCAAAAAGGATCTTCACCT
AGATCCTTTTAAATTAAAAATGAAGTTTTAAATCAATCTAAAGTATATATGAGTAAACTTGGTCTGACAG
TTACCAATGCTTAATCAGTGAGGCACCTATCTCAGCGATCTGTCTATTTCGTTCATCCATAGTTGCCTGA
CTCCCCGTCGTGTAGATAACTACGATACGGGAGGGCTTACCATCTGGCCCCAGTGCTGCAATGATACCGC
GAGACCCACCCTTGGAGGCTCCAGATTTATCAGCAATAAACCAGCCAGCCGGAAGGGCCGAGCGCAGAAG
TGGTCCTGCAACTTTATCCGCCTCCATCCAGTCTATTAATTGTTGCCGGGAAGCTAGAGTAAGTAGTTCG
CCAGTTAATAGTTTGCGCAACGTTGTTGCCATTGCTACAGGCATCGTGGTGTCACGCTCGTCGTTTGGTA
TGGCTTCATTCAGCTCCGGTTCCCAACGATCAAGGCGAGTTACATGATCCCCCATGTTGTGCAAAAAAGC
GGTTAGCTCCTTCGGTCCTCCGATCGTTGTCAGAAGTAAGTTGGCCGCAGTGTTATCACTCATGGTTATG
GCAGCACTGCATAATTCTCTTACTGTCATGCCATCCGTAAGATGCTTTTCTGTGACTGGTGAGTACTCAA
CCAAGTCATTCTGAGAATAGTGTATGCGGCGACCGAGTTGCTCTTGCCCGGCGTCAATACGGGATAATAC
CGCGCCACATAGCAGAACTTTAAAAGTGCTCATCATTGGAAAACGTTCTTCGGGGCGAAAACTCTCAAGG
ATCTTACCGCTGTTGAGATCCAGTTCGATGTAACCCACTCGTGCACCCAACTGATCTTCAGCATCTTTTA
CTTTCACCAGCGTTTCTGGGTGAGCAAAAACAGGAAGGCAAAATGCCGCAAAAAAGGGAATAAGGGCGAC
ACGGAAATGTTGAATACTCATACTCTTCCTTTTTCAATATTATTGAAGCATTTATCAGGGTTATTGTCTC
ATGAGCGGATACATATTTGAATGTATTTAGAAAAATAAACAAATAGGGGTTCCGCGCACATTTCCCCGAA
AAGTGCCACCTG
[124 nt withheld, positions 14923-15046]
C
[91 nt withheld, positions 15048-15138]
A
[49 nt withheld, positions 15140-15188]
CCTTTGACGTTGGAGTCCACGTTCTTT
[37 nt withheld, positions 15216-15252]
ACCCTATCTCGGTCTATTCTTTTGATTTATAAGGGATTTTGCCGATTTCGGCCTATTGGTTAAAAAAATG
AGCTGATTTAACAAAAATTTAACGCGAATTTTAACAAAATATTAACGCTTACAATTTCCATTCGCCATTC
AGGCTGCGCAACTGTTGGGAAGGGCGATCGGTGCGGGCCTCTTCGCTATTACGCCAGCTGGCGAAAGGGG
GATGTGCTGCAAGGCGATTAAGTTGGGTAACGCCAGGGTTTTCCCAGTCACGACGTTGTAAAACGACGGC
CAGTGAGCGCGCCTAGTTATTAATAGTAATCAATTACGGGGTCATTAGTTCATAGCCCATATATGGAGTT
CCGCGTTACATAACTTACGGTAAATGGCCCGCCTGGCTGACCGCCCAACGACCCCCGCCCATTGACGTCA
ATAATGACGTATGTTCCCATAGTAACGCCAATAGGGACTTTCCATTGACGTCAATGGGTGGAGTATTTAC
GGTAAACTGCCCACTTGGCAGTACATCAAGTGTATCATATGCCAAGTACGCCCCCTATTGACGTCAATGA
CGGTAAATGGCCCGCCTGGCATTATGCCCAGTACATGACCTTATGGGACTTTCCTACTTGGCAGTACATC
TACGTATTAGTCATCGCTATTACCATGGTGATGCGGTTTTGGCAGTACATCAATGGGCGTGGATAGCGGT
TTGACTCACGGGGATTTCCAAGTCTCCACCCCATTGACGTCAATGGGAGTTTGTTTTGGCACCAAAATCA
ACGGGACTTTCCAAAATGTCGTAACAACTCCGCCCCATTGACGCAAATGGGCGGTAGGCGTGTACGGTGG
GAGGTCTATATAAGCAGAGCTCTCTGGCTAACTAGAGAACCCACTGCTTACTGGCTTATCGAAATTAATA
CGACTCACTATAGGGAGACCCAAGCTGGCTAGATTAAGCGTCTGATGAGTCCGTGAGGACGAAACCCGGC
GTACCGGGTC
